>Addgene plasmid #91785 | pRRLsinPGK_IRFP720_WPRE | addgene full sequence | sequence record 180617 | Addgene NGS Result
GAGGCGGTTTGCGTATTGGGCGCTCTTCCGCTTCCTCGCTCACTGACTCGCTGCGCTCGGTCGTTCGGCT
GCGGCGAGCGGTATCAGCTCACTCAAAGGCGGTAATACGGTTATCCACAGAATCAGGGGATAACGCAGGA
AAGAACATGTGAGCAAAAGGCCAGCAAAAGGCCAGGAACCGTAAAAAGGCCGCGTTGCTGGCGTTTTTCC
ATAGGCTCCGCCCCCCTGACGAGCATCACAAAAATCGACGCTCAAGTCAGAGGTGGCGAAACCCGACAGG
ACTATAAAGATACCAGGCGTTTCCCCCTGGAAGCTCCCTCGTGCGCTCTCCTGTTCCGACCCTGCCGCTT
ACCGGATACCTGTCCGCCTTTCTCCCTTCGGGAAGCGTGGCGCTTTCTCATAGCTCACGCTGTAGGTATC
TCAGTTCGGTGTAGGTCGTTCGCTCCAAGCTGGGCTGTGTGCACGAACCCCCCGTTCAGCCCGACCGCTG
CGCCTTATCCGGTAACTATCGTCTTGAGTCCAACCCGGTAAGACACGACTTATCGCCACTGGCAGCAGCC
ACTGGTAACAGGATTAGCAGAGCGAGGTATGTAGGCGGTGCTACAGAGTTCTTGAAGTGGTGGCCTAACT
ACGGCTACACTAGAAGAACAGTATTTGGTATCTGCGCTCTGCTGAAGCCAGTTACCTTCGGAAAAAGAGT
TGGTAGCTCTTGATCCGGCAAACAAACCACCGCTGGTAGCGGTGGTTTTTTTGTTTGCAAGCAGCAGATT
ACGCGCAGAAAAAAAGGATCTCAAGAAGATCCTTTGATCTTTTCTACGGGGTCTGACGCTCAGTGGAACG
AAAACTCACGTTAAGGGATTTTGGTCATGAGATTATCAAAAAGGATCTTCACCTAGATCCTTTTAAATTA
AAAATGAAGTTTTAAATCAATCTAAAGTATATATGAGTAAACTTGGTCTGACAGTTACCAATGCTTAATC
AGTGAGGCACCTATCTCAGCGATCTGTCTATTTCGTTCATCCATAGTTGCCTGACTCCCCGTCGTGTAGA
TAACTACGATACGGGAGGGCTTACCATCTGGCCCCAGTGCTGCAATGATACCGCGAGACCCACGCTCACC
GGCTCCAGATTTATCAGCAATAAACCAGCCAGCCGGAAGGGCCGAGCGCAGAAGTGGTCCTGCAACTTTA
TCCGCCTCCATCCAGTCTATTAATTGTTGCCGGGAAGCTAGAGTAAGTAGTTCGCCAGTTAATAGTTTGC
GCAACGTTGTTGCCATTGCTACAGGCATCGTGGTGTCACGCTCGTCGTTTGGTATGGCTTCATTCAGCTC
CGGTTCCCAACGATCAAGGCGAGTTACATGATCCCCCATGTTGTGCAAAAAAGCGGTTAGCTCCTTCGGT
CCTCCGATCGTTGTCAGAAGTAAGTTGGCCGCAGTGTTATCACTCATGGTTATGGCAGCACTGCATAATT
CTCTTACTGTCATGCCATCCGTAAGATGCTTTTCTGTGACTGGTGAGTACTCAACCAAGTCATTCTGAGA
ATAGTGTATGCGGCGACCGAGTTGCTCTTGCCCGGCGTCAATACGGGATAATACCGCGCCACATAGCAGA
ACTTTAAAAGTGCTCATCATTGGAAAACGTTCTTCGGGGCGAAAACTCTCAAGGATCTTACCGCTGTTGA
GATCCAGTTCGATGTAACCCACTCGTGCACCCAACTGATCTTCAGCATCTTTTACTTTCACCAGCGTTTC
TGGGTGAGCAAAAACAGGAAGGCAAAATGCCGCAAAAAAGGGAATAAGGGCGACACGGAAATGTTGAATA
CTCATACTCTTCCTTTTTCAATATTATTGAAGCATTTATCAGGGTTATTGTCTCATGAGCGGATACATAT
TTGAATGTATTTAGAAAAATAAACAAATAGGGGTTCCGCGCACATTTCCCCGAAAAGTGCCACCTAAATT
GTAAGCGTTAATATTTTGTTAAAATTCGCGTTAAATTTTTGTTAAATCAGCTCATTTTTTAACCAATAGG
CCGAAATCGGCAAAATCCCTTATAAATCAAAAGAATAGACCGAGATAGGGT
[37 nt withheld, positions 2082-2118]
AAAGAACGTGGACTCCAACGTCAAAGG
[49 nt withheld, positions 2146-2194]
T
[91 nt withheld, positions 2196-2286]
G
[124 nt withheld, positions 2288-2411]
CCCATTCGCCATTCAGGCTGCGCAACTGTTGGGAAGGGCGATCGGTGCGGGCCTCTTCGCTATTACGCCA
GCTGGCGAAAGGGGGATGTGCTGCAAGGCGATTAAGTTGGGTAACGCCAGGGTTTTCCCAGTCACGACGT
TGTAAAACGACGGCCAGTGAGCGCGCGTAATACGACTCACTATAGGGCGAATTGGGTACGTCCCTAGGCC
TCCAAAAAAGCCTCCTCACTACTTCTGGAATAGCTCAGAGGCCGAGGCGGCCTCGGCCTCTGCATAAATA
AAAAAAATTAGTCAGCCATGGGGCGGAGAATGGGCGGAACTGGGCGGAGTTAGGGGCGGGATGGGCGGAG
TTAGGGGCGGGATAGCTAGAGCCAGACATGATAAGATACATTGATGAGTTTGGACAAACCACAACTAGAA
TGCAGTGAAAAAAATGCTTTATTTGTGAAATTTGTGATGCTATTGCTTTATTTGTAACCATTATAAGCTG
CAATAAACAAGTTCCTCTCACTCTCTGATATTCATTTCTTTGCAAGTTATAAATACTGAATAATAAGATG
ACATGAACTACTACTGCTAGAGATTTTCCACACTGACTAAAAGGGTCTGAGGGATCTCTAGTTACCAGAG
TCACACAACAGACGGGCACACACTACTTGAAGCACTCAAGGCAAGCTTTATTGAGGCTTAAGCAGTGGGT
TCCCTAGTTAGCCAGAGAGCTCCCAGGCTCAGATCTGGTCTAACCAGAGAGACCCAGTACAAGCAAAAAG
CAGATCTTGTCTTCGTTGGGAGTGAATTAGCCCTTCCAGTCCCCCCTTTTCTTTTAAAAAGTGGCTAAGA
TCTACAGCTGCCTTGTAAGTCATTGGTCTTAAAGGTACCGAGCTCGAATTCCAGGCGGGGAGGCGGCCCA
AAGGGAGATCCGACTCGTCTGAGGGCGAAGGCGAAGACGCGGAAGAGGCCGCAGAGCCGGCAGCAGGCCG
CGGGAAGGAAGGTCCGCTGGATTGAGGGCCGAAGGGACGTAGCAGAAGGACGTCCCGCGCAGAATCCAGG
TGGCAACACAGGCGAGCAGCCATGGAAAGGACGTCAGCTTCCCCGACAACACCACGGAATTGTCAGTGCC
CAACAGCCGAGCCCCTGTCCAGCAGCGGGCAAGGCAGGCGGCGATGAGTTCCGCCGTGGCAATAGGGAGG
GGGAAAGCGAAAGTCCCGGAAAGGAGCTGACAGGTGGTGGCAATGCCCCAACCAGTGGGGGTTGCGTCAG
CAAACACAGTGCACACCACGCCACGTTGCCTGACAACGGGCCACAACTCCTCATAAAGAGACAGCAACCA
GGATTTATACAAGGAGGAGAAAATGAAAGCCATACGGGAAGCAATAGCATGATACAAAGGCATTAAAGCA
GCGTATCCACATAGCGTAAAAGGAGCAACATAGTTAAGAATACCAGTCAATCTTTCACAAATTTTGTAAT
CCAGAGGTTGATTGTCGACTGCAGTTCGAACCCGGGCATATGTCTAGAACCGGTGGATCTCTAGAGTCGC
GGCCGCTCACTCTTCCATCACGCCGATCTGCCAGGCCAGAACCTGGGCGACTAGCTCGCAGGCTTGGCGG
CCATCGAGATCGACGTAGTACGGCGTTCGGTGATGGCAAACGATCAATCCCCACAGTCGCTCGCCGCGCA
AAATCGAGATCGACATCGTGCCGTGCATGCCTATGTTGCGCATGAACTCCAGATGGTTGGGCGAGACGCT
GCGCAGGATGGCGAAGCTAAGATCAATCGGCCGCCCGGTGACCGGATTGAGGTCTGGGGTGACCGGCACC
GGCCGATAATTGATATCGGGAATGATCCGTACCGGGTTGATGGTATAGAGCCGACGGGCCTGCGCCGGGA
TGAATGAGGCAGGATAGTGCAGGCCTAGTTTTGACTCGACCTCGGCGCACCGATCCTCTGCGATCACGGA
CCCGCTGAAGTCGGAGGCGAAGCGATAGATCATCACCCGATCGAAGCCGGTAATCTTCCGCACCTCTTGC
GCCGCGGCGGCGCAGGCGCTTTCCAAGGTTTCGGCGGCCTGCAGGCGGCGGATGGCGCTGTTGGTGCGGC
GGAAGAACGCCTGCGGCTCGGCGACGTCCCGCTGGGGAGGCTCGAGCTCGAGGAAGATGAGCTGATCATG
GCGATGCCAGGAGCCGATGAAGCCTGCGTCCTTTCGCATCGTGAAGCCGACAGTGATCGGTGCTCCGACG
GCCGCCCCGGGCTCGGCCAAGGCGATCGTCAGACGGTTGTGCGTCTCCGAGTCGAAGACATCGGCCGCAG
AGCGGCCGATCAGGGCGCCGATCGCCAGTCCGGTGAGTTCGGGAAGGTTGTCGCTGCCGGCAACGATCGT
CATGTCGGCGGCGAGGGCGAGCAGCAGTCCATGCGGTTGGATGGCACCGGGGATATGGATCGGCTCATCG
TCGCAGGTCAAGAGGTCAGGCTGCCTGGCGACGGATCCTTCCGCCATGGTGGCGACCGGTCCCCTGGGGA
GAGAGGTCGGTGATTCGGTCAACGAGGGAGCCGACTGCCGACGTGCGCTCCGGAGGCTTGCAGAATGCGG
AACACCGCGCGGGCAGGAACAGGGCCCACACTACCGCCCCACACCCCGCCTCCCGCACCGCCCCTTCCCG
GCCGCTGCTCTCGGCGCGCCCTGCTGAGCAGCCGCTATTGGCCACAGCCCATCGCGGTCGGCGCGCTGCC
ATTGCTCCCTGGCGCTGTCCGTCTGCGAGGGTACTAGTGAGACGTGCGGCTTCCGTTTGTCACGTCCGGC
ACGCCGCGAACCGCAAGGAACCTTCCCGACTTAGGGGCGGAGCAGGAAGCGTCGCCGGGGGGCCCACAAG
GGTAGCGGCGAAGATCCGGGTGACGCTGCGAACGGACGTGAAGAATGTGCGAGACCCAGGGTCGGCGCCG
CTGCGTTTCCCGGAACCACGCCCAGAGCAGCCGCGTCCCTGCGCAAACCCAGGGCTGCCTTGGAAAAGGC
GCAACCCCAACCCCGTGGAATTCGATATCAAGCTTCTCGAGGCTAGTCTCGTGATCGATAAAATTTTGAA
TTTTTGTAATTTGTTTTTGTAATTCTTTAGTTTGTATGTCTGTTGCTATTATGTCTACTATTCTTTCCCC
TGCACTGTACCCCCCAATCCCCCCTTTTCTTTTAAAAGTTAACCGATACCGTCGAGATCCGTTCACTAAT
CGAATGGATCTGTCTCTGTCTCTCTCTCCACCTTCTTCTTCTATTCCTTCGGGCCTGTCGGGTCCCCTCG
GGGTTGGGAGGTGGGTCTGAAACGATAATGGTGAATATCCCTGCCTAACTCTATTCACTATAGAAAGTAC
AGCAAAAACTATTCTTAAACCTACCAAGCCTCCTACTATCATTATGAATAATTTTATATACCACAGCCAA
TTTGTTATGTTAAACCAATTCCACAAACTTGCCCATTTATCTAATTCCAATAATTCTTGTTCATTCTTTT
CTTGCTGGTTTTGCGATTCTTCAATTAAGGAGTGTATTAAGCTTGTGTAATTGTTAATTTCTCTGTCCCA
CTCCATCCAGGTCGTGTGATTCCAAATCTGTTCCAGAGATTTATTACTCCAACTAGCATTCCAAGGCACA
GCAGTGGTGCAAATGAGTTTTCCAGAGCAACCCCAAATCCCCAGGAGCTGTTGATCCTTTAGGTATCTTT
CCACAGCCAGGATTCTTGCCTGGAGCTGCTTGATGCCCCAGACTGTGAGTTGCAACAGATGCTGTTGCGC
CTCAATAGCCCTCAGCAAATTGTTCTGCTGCTGCACTATACCAGACAATAATTGTCTGGCCTGTACCGTC
AGCGTCATTGACGCTGCGCCCATAGTGCTTCCTGCTGCTCCCAAGAACCCAAGGAACAAAGCTCCTATTC
CCACTGCTCTTTTTTCTCTCTGCACCACTCTTCTCTTTGCCTTGGTGGGTGCTACTCCTAATGGTTCAAT
TTTTACTACTTTATATTTATATAATTCACTTCTCCAATTGTCCCTCATATCTCCTCCTCCAGGTCTGAAG
ATCAGCGGCCGCTTGCTGTGCGGTGGTCTTACTTTTGTTTTGCTCTTCCTCTATCTTGTCTAAAGCTTCC
TTGGTGTCTTTTATCTCTATCCTTTGATGCACACAATAGAGGGTTGCTACTGTATTATATAATGATCTAA
GTTCTTCTGATCCTGTCTGAAGGGATGGTTGTAGCTGTCCCAGTATTTGTCTACAGCCTTCTGATGTTTC
TAACAGGCCAGGATTAACTGCGAATCGTTCTAGCTCCCTGCTTGCCCATACTATATGTTTTAATTTATAT
TTTTTCTTTCCCCCTGGCCTTAACCGAATTTTTTCCCATCGCGATCTAATTCTCCCCCGCTTAATACTGA
CGCTCTCGCACCCATCTCTCTCCTTCTAGCCTCCGCTAGTCAAAATTTTTGGCGTACTCACCAGTCGCCG
CCCCTCGCCTCTTGCCGTGCGCGCTTCAGCAAGCCGAGTCCTGCGTCGAGAGAGCTCCTCTGGTTTCCCT
TTCGCTTTCAAGTCCCTGTTCGGGCGCCACTGCTAGAGATTTTCCACACTGACTAAAAGGGTCTGAGGGA
TCTCTAGTTACCAGAGTCACACAACAGACGGGCACACACTACTTGAAGCACTCAAGGCAAGCTTTATTGA
GGCTTAAGCAGTGGGTTCCCTAGTTAGCCAGAGAGCTCCCAGGCTCAGATCTGGTCTAACCAGAGAGACC
CGTTTATGTATCGAGCTAGGCACTTAAATACAATATCTCTGCAATGCGGCAATTCAGTGGTTCGTCCAAT
CCATGTCAGACCCGTCTGTTGCCTTCCTAATAAGGCACGATCGTACCACCTTACTTCCACCAATCGGCAT
GCACGGTGCTTTTTCTCTCCTTGTAAGGCATGTTGCTAACTCATCGTTACCATGTTGCAAGACTACAAGA
GTATTGCATAAGACTACATTAAGCTTGCAGCTCCAGCTTTTGTTCCCTTTAGTGAGGGTTAATTGCGCGC
TTGGCGTAATCATGGTCATAGCTGTTTCCTGTGTGAAATTGTTATCCGCTCACAATTCCACACAACATAC
GAGCCGGAAGCATAAAGTGTAAAGCCTGGGGTGCCTAATGAGTGAGCTAACTCACCTTAATTGCGTTGCG
CTCACTGCCCGCTTTCCAGTCGGGAAACCTGTCGTGCCAGCTGCATTAATGAATCGGCCAACGCGCGGGG
A
Features (pLannotate 1.2.2; 26 found; start..end, strand, type, name):
    206..794     -  rep_origin     ori: high-copy-number ColE1/pMB1/pBR322/pUC origin of replication
    965..1825    -  CDS            AmpR: β-lactamase; bla; confers resistance to ampicillin, carbenicillin, and related antibiotics
   1826..1930    -  promoter       AmpR promoter: bla
   1983..2411    -  rep_origin     f1 ori (sequence partly withheld): f1 bacteriophage origin of replication; arrow indicates direction of (+) strand synthesis
   2416..2571    -  CDS            lacZα (fragment): LacZα fragment of β-galactosidase; lacZ fragment
   2579..2597    +  promoter       T7 promoter: promoter for bacteriophage T7 RNA polymerase
   2618..2753    -  rep_origin     SV40 ori: SV40 origin of replication
   2793..2914    -  polyA_signal   SV40 poly(A) signal: SV40 polyadenylation signal
   2986..3219    -  LTR            3' LTR (ΔU3): self-inactivating 3' long terminal repeat (LTR) from HIV-1
   3221..3289    -  CDS            nef (fragment): NEF_HV1Z2 - Experimental evidence at protein level: Swiss-Prot protein existence level 1. Extracellular Nef protein targets CD4(+) T-lymphocytes for apoptosis by interacting with CXCR4 surface receptors. From Human immunodeficiency virus type 1 group M subtype D (isolate Z2/CDC-Z34) (HIV-1).
   3306..3894    -  misc_feature   WPRE: woodchuck hepatitis virus posttranscriptional regulatory element
   3958..4908    -  CDS            iRFP720: near-infrared fluorescent protein with an emission peak at 720 nm, engineered from a bacterial phytochrome (Shcherbakova and Verkhusha, 2013) derived from Rhodopseudomonas palustris RpBphP2
   4925..5435    -  promoter       hPGK promoter: human phosphoglycerate kinase 1 promoter
   5438..5461    +  misc_feature   MCS (fragment): pBluescript multiple cloning site
   5481..5598    -  misc_feature   cPPT/CTS: central polypurine tract and central termination sequence of HIV-1
   5617..5717    -  CDS            Rev (fragment): human immunodeficiency virus 1 (HIV-1) Rev protein; rev; enhances nuclear export of unspliced and incompletely spliced viral mRNAs
   6094..6327    -  misc_feature   RRE: The Rev response element (RRE) of HIV-1 allows for Rev-dependent mRNA export from the nucleus to the cytoplasm.
   6473..6836    -  CDS            HIV-1 gag (fragment): gag protein from human immunodeficiency virus 1; gag
   6820..6945    -  misc_feature   HIV-1 Ψ: packaging signal of human immunodeficiency virus type 1
   6992..7172    -  LTR            5' LTR (truncated): truncated 5' long terminal repeat (LTR) from HIV-1
   7173..7399    -  promoter       RSV promoter: Rous sarcoma virus enhancer/promoter
   7427..7445    -  promoter       T3 promoter: promoter for bacteriophage T3 RNA polymerase
   7490..7506    -  protein_bind   lac operator: The lac repressor binds to the lac operator to inhibit transcription in E. coli. This inhibition can be relieved by adding lactose or isopropyl-β-D-thiogalactopyranoside (IPTG). lac repressor encoded by lacI
   7514..7544    -  promoter       lac promoter: promoter for the E. coli lac operon
   7559..7576    -  protein_bind   CAP binding site (fragment): CAP binding activates transcription in the presence of cAMP. E. coli catabolite activator protein
   7593..23      -  CDS            lacI (fragment) (across the origin): lac repressor; lacI; The lac repressor binds to the lac operator to inhibit transcription in E. coli. This inhibition can be relieved by adding lactose or isopropyl-β-D-thiogalactopyranoside (IPTG).
