[The description below was written by a language model from this plasmid's Addgene catalogue record and pLannotate feature annotations shown in this document.]
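Description:
pRRLsinPGK_IRFP720_WPRE is a third-generation, self-inactivating HIV-1 lentiviral transfer plasmid built on the pRRL backbone for constitutive expression of the near-infrared fluorescent protein iRFP720 in mammalian cells. It is propagated in E. coli as a high-copy plasmid through a ColE1/pUC-type origin and selected with ampicillin via the β-lactamase gene. The bacterial portion also carries an f1 origin, remnants of a pBluescript-style lac region (lacZα fragment, lac promoter and operator, T7 and T3 promoters) and an SV40 origin and polyadenylation signal just outside the 3' LTR. According to the record, it was derived from an existing PGK-GFP lentiviral vector by replacing GFP with the iRFP720 coding sequence.

The viral genome is transcribed in packaging cells from a chimeric 5' LTR in which the RSV enhancer/promoter replaces the native U3, making production Tat-independent, as is typical of third-generation systems. Downstream lie the Ψ packaging signal with a partial gag sequence, the Rev response element for Rev-dependent nuclear export of the full-length RNA, and the cPPT/CTS, which improves nuclear import and transduction efficiency. The internal expression cassette consists of the human PGK promoter driving iRFP720, a bacterial phytochrome-derived reporter with emission peaking near 720 nm, followed by the WPRE to enhance transcript stability and expression. The ΔU3 3' LTR is copied to both ends of the provirus during reverse transcription, silencing LTR promoter activity after integration so that expression depends on the PGK promoter. No mammalian drug-selection marker is annotated, so transduced cells would be identified by fluorescence. The construct suits stable near-infrared labelling of cells for flow cytometry or imaging, including multicolour work alongside visible-range fluorophores.
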