Addgene plasmid #91785: pRRLsinPGK_IRFP720_WPRE
Purpose: Constitutive expression of IRFP720 using PGK promoter in a 3rd generation lentiviral backbone.
Depositing lab: Beverly Torok-Storb. Depositing organization: Fred Hutchinson Cancer Center.
Backbone
  Vector backbone: pRRL
  Backbone manufacturer: Trono lab
  Backbone size w/o insert (bp): 7658
  Vector type: Mammalian Expression, Lentiviral
Growth in bacteria
  Bacterial resistance: Ampicillin, 100 μg/mL
  Growth temperature: 37°C
  Growth strain: NEB Stable
  Copy number: High Copy
Gene/Insert
  Gene/Insert name: iRFP720
Resource information
  A portion of this plasmid was derived from a plasmid made by: Addgene Plasmid #12252 replacing GFP with the IRFP720 sequence from Addgene Plasmid #45461.
Terms and licenses: Academic/Nonprofit Terms; Industry Terms: Not Available to Industry
How to cite: pRRLsinPGK_IRFP720_WPRE was a gift from Beverly Torok-Storb (Addgene plasmid # 91785 ; http://n2t.net/addgene:91785 ; RRID:Addgene_91785)
